Addgene plasmid #42761: TAL3298
Depositing lab: Keith Joung. Depositing organization: Massachusetts General Hospital. Publication: Targeted gene disruption in somatic zebrafish cells using engineered TALENs. Sander JD, Cade L, Khayter C, Reyon D, Peterson RT, Joung JK, Yeh JR. Nat Biotechnol. 2011 Aug 5;29(8):697-8. doi: 10.1038/nbt.1934. PubMed 21822241.
Backbone
  Vector backbone: JDS70
  Backbone manufacturer: Addgene plasmid #32285
  Backbone size w/o insert (bp): 6447
  Vector type: Mammalian Expression ; T7
Growth in bacteria
  Bacterial resistance: Ampicillin, 100 μg/mL
  Growth temperature: 37°C
  Growth strain: XL1 Blue
  Copy number: High Copy
Gene/Insert
  Gene/Insert name: ZebrafishCommunity-jarid2a-left (alt name: jarid2a)
  Species: D. rerio (zebrafish)
  Insert size (bp): 1640
  Entrez Gene: jarid2a (a.k.a. jarid2)
  Promoter: CMV
  Tag / fusion protein: 3X Flag (N terminal on backbone); WT FOKI (C terminal on backbone)
  Cloning method: Restriction Enzyme; 5′ cloning site N/A (destroyed during cloning); 3′ cloning site N/A (destroyed during cloning)
  Sequencing primers: 5′ CMV-F; 3′ BGH-rev
Terms and licenses: Academic/Nonprofit Terms; Industry Terms: Not Available to Industry
Depositor comments: Target binding site: TGGGATCCCGTGGTCAGA It is strongly recommended that users perform a diagnostic digest to verify this plasmid prior to use. For example, a double digest of the plasmid with BamHI and KpnI should result in two bands at 2.3kb and 5.8kb.
How to cite: TAL3298 was a gift from Keith Joung (Addgene plasmid # 42761 ; http://n2t.net/addgene:42761 ; RRID:Addgene_42761)
