[The description below was written by a language model from this plasmid's Addgene catalogue record.]
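Description:
TAL3298 is a TALEN expression plasmid built on the JDS70 backbone, a roughly 6.4 kb vector classed as mammalian expression with a T7 promoter. It is maintained as a high-copy plasmid in E. coli under ampicillin selection. The record supplies catalogue fields only, with no feature table, so elements such as the bacterial origin and polyadenylation signal are not explicitly listed, although the use of a BGH reverse sequencing primer suggests a BGH terminator region downstream of the coding sequence.

The insert, about 1.6 kb, is an engineered TAL effector repeat array designated as the "left" half-site binder for the zebrafish jarid2a gene. It is a designed DNA-binding domain directed at a specific target site in that locus rather than a copy of the jarid2a coding sequence itself. The array was cloned by restriction enzyme methods that destroyed the junction sites, placing it in frame with backbone-encoded parts: an N-terminal 3X FLAG epitope for detection and a C-terminal wild-type FokI nuclease domain. Because FokI cleaves only as a dimer, this left monomer is meant to be used with a matching right-side TALEN that binds the opposite strand nearby, so that the two nuclease domains meet over the spacer and make a double-strand break. Error-prone repair of that break can produce indel mutations.

The CMV promoter allows direct expression in transfected cells, while the T7 promoter permits in vitro transcription of mRNA, the usual route for delivery into zebrafish embryos. The associated work concerns targeted gene disruption in somatic zebrafish cells, and the insert name indicates that this construct belongs to a community set of zebrafish-targeting TALENs.
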