>Addgene plasmid #42761 | TAL3298 | depositor partial sequence | sequence record 57881 | TAL3298 sequence 2430 bps
TCTAGAGCTAGCACCATGGACTACAAAGACCATGACGGTGATTATAAAGATCATGACATCGATTACAAGG
ATGACGATGACAAGATGGCCCCCAAGAAGAAGAGGAAGGTGGGCATTCACCGCGGGGTACCTATGGTGGA
CTTGAGGACACTCGGTTATTCGCAACAGCAACAGGAGAAAATCAAGCCTAAGGTCAGGAGCACCGTCGCG
CAACACCACGAGGCGCTTGTGGGGCATGGCTTCACTCATGCGCATATTGTCGCGCTTTCACAGCACCCTG
CGGCGCTTGGGACGGTGGCTGTCAAATACCAAGATATGATTGCGGCCCTGCCCGAAGCCACGCACGAGGC
AATTGTAGGGGTCGGTAAACAGTGGTCGGGAGCGCGAGCACTTGAGGCGCTGCTGACTGTGGCGGGTGAG
CTTAGGGGGCCTCCGCTCCAGCTCGACACCGGGCAGCTGCTGAAGATCGCGAAGAGAGGGGGAGTAACAG
CGGTAGAGGCAGTGCACGCCTGGCGCAATGCGCTCACCGGGGCCCCCTTGAACCTGACCCCAGACCAGGT
AGTCGCAATCGCGAACAATAATGGGGGAAAGCAAGCCCTGGAAACCGTGCAAAGGTTGTTGCCGGTCCTT
TGTCAAGACCACGGCCTTACACCGGAGCAAGTCGTGGCCATTGCAAATAATAACGGTGGCAAACAGGCTC
TTGAGACGGTTCAGAGACTTCTCCCAGTTCTCTGTCAAGCCCACGGGCTGACTCCCGATCAAGTTGTAGC
GATTGCGAATAACAATGGAGGGAAACAAGCATTGGAGACTGTCCAACGGCTCCTTCCCGTGTTGTGTCAA
GCCCACGGTTTGACGCCTGCACAAGTGGTCGCCATCGCCTCCAATATTGGCGGTAAGCAGGCGCTGGAAA
CAGTACAGCGCCTGCTGCCTGTACTGTGCCAGGATCATGGACTGACCCCAGACCAGGTAGTCGCAATCGC
GTCAAACGGAGGGGGAAAGCAAGCCCTGGAAACCGTGCAAAGGTTGTTGCCGGTCCTTTGTCAAGACCAC
GGCCTTACACCGGAGCAAGTCGTGGCCATTGCATCCCACGACGGTGGCAAACAGGCTCTTGAGACGGTTC
AGAGACTTCTCCCAGTTCTCTGTCAAGCCCACGGGCTGACTCCCGATCAAGTTGTAGCGATTGCGTCGCA
TGACGGAGGGAAACAAGCATTGGAGACTGTCCAACGGCTCCTTCCCGTGTTGTGTCAAGCCCACGGTTTG
ACGCCTGCACAAGTGGTCGCCATCGCCAGCCATGATGGCGGTAAGCAGGCGCTGGAAACAGTACAGCGCC
TGCTGCCTGTACTGTGCCAGGATCATGGACTGACCCCAGACCAGGTAGTCGCAATCGCGAACAATAATGG
GGGAAAGCAAGCCCTGGAAACCGTGCAAAGGTTGTTGCCGGTCCTTTGTCAAGACCACGGCCTTACACCG
GAGCAAGTCGTGGCCATTGCAAGCAATGGGGGTGGCAAACAGGCTCTTGAGACGGTTCAGAGACTTCTCC
CAGTTCTCTGTCAAGCCCACGGGCTGACTCCCGATCAAGTTGTAGCGATTGCGAATAACAATGGAGGGAA
ACAAGCATTGGAGACTGTCCAACGGCTCCTTCCCGTGTTGTGTCAAGCCCACGGTTTGACGCCTGCACAA
GTGGTCGCCATCGCCAACAACAACGGCGGTAAGCAGGCGCTGGAAACAGTACAGCGCCTGCTGCCTGTAC
TGTGCCAGGATCATGGACTGACCCCAGACCAGGTAGTCGCAATCGCGTCAAACGGAGGGGGAAAGCAAGC
CCTGGAAACCGTGCAAAGGTTGTTGCCGGTCCTTTGTCAAGACCACGGCCTTACACCGGAGCAAGTCGTG
GCCATTGCATCCCACGACGGTGGCAAACAGGCTCTTGAGACGGTTCAGAGACTTCTCCCAGTTCTCTGTC
AAGCCCACGGGCTGACTCCCGATCAAGTTGTAGCGATTGCGTCGAACATTGGAGGGAAACAAGCATTGGA
GACTGTCCAACGGCTCCTTCCCGTGTTGTGTCAAGCCCACGGTTTGACGCCTGCACAAGTGGTCGCCATC
GCCAACAACAACGGCGGTAAGCAGGCGCTGGAAACAGTACAGCGCCTGCTGCCTGTACTGTGCCAGGATC
ATGGACTGACACCCGAACAGGTGGTCGCCATTGCTTCTAACATCGGAGGACGGCCAGCCTTGGAGTCCAT
CGTAGCCCAATTGTCCAGGCCCGATCCCGCGTTGGCTGCGTTAACGAATGACCATCTGGTGGCGTTGGCA
TGTCTTGGTGGACGACCCGCGCTCGATGCAGTCAAAAAGGGTCTGCCTCATGCTCCCGCATTGATCAAAA
GAACCAACCGGCGGATTCCCGAGAGAACTTCCCATCGAGTCGCGGGATCC
