>Addgene plasmid #42761 | TAL3298 | addgene partial sequence | sequence record 64567 | JDS-TALEN-F 5'-TAGGGGTCGGTAAACAGTGG-3'
TGTGGCGGGTGAGCTTAGGGGGCCTCCGCTCCAGCTCGACACCGGGCAGCTGCTGAAGATCGCGAAGAGA
GGGGGAGTAACAGCGGTAGAGGCAGTGCACGCCTGGCGCAATGCGCTCACCGGGGCCCCCTTGAACCTGA
CCCCAGACCAGGTAGTCGCAATCGCGAACAATAATGGGGGAAAGCAAGCCCTGGAAACCGTGCAAAGGTT
GTTGCCGGTCCTTTGTCAAGACCACGGCCTTACACCGGAGCAAGTCGTGGCCATTGCAAATAATAACGGT
GGCAAACAGGCTCTTGAGACGGTTCAGAGACTTCTCCCAGTTCTCTGTCAAGCCCACGGGCTGACTCCCG
ATCAAGTTGTAGCGATTGCGAATAACAATGGAGGGAAACAAGCATTGGAGACTGTCCAACGGCTCCTTCC
CGTGTTGTGTCAAGCCCACGGTTTGACGCCTGCACAAGTGGTCGCCATCGCCTCCAATATTGGCGGTAAG
CAGGCGCTGGAAACAGTACAGCGCCTGCTGCCTGTACTGTGCCAGGATCATGGACTGACCCCAGACCAGG
TAGTCGCAATCGCGTCAAACGGAGGGGGAAAGCAAGCCCTGGAAACCGTGCAAAGGTTGTTGCCGGTCCT
TTGTCAAGACCACGGCCTTACACCGGAGCAAGTCGTGGCCATTGCATCCCACGACGGTGGCAAACAGGCT
CTTGAGACGGTTCAGAGACTTCTCCCAGTTCTCTGTCAAGCCCACGGGCTGACTCCCGATCAAGTTGTAG
CGATTGCGTCGCATGACGGAGGGAAACAAGCATTGGAGACTGTCCAACGGCTCCTTCCCGTGTTGTGTCA
